Addgene plasmid #98303: pIMVAd39T
Purpose: Enhancing the lower-part mevalonate pathway; overexpressing yeast mevalonate pathway genes under the control of consitutive promoters or GAL2 promoter; integrated into PDC5 locus; disrupting PDC5.
Depositing lab: Claudia Vickers. Depositing organization: University of Queensland. Publication: Coupling gene regulatory patterns to bioprocess conditions to optimize synthetic metabolic modules for improved sesquiterpene production in yeast. Peng B, Plan MR, Carpenter A, Nielsen LK, Vickers CE. Biotechnol Biofuels. 2017 Feb 21;10:43. doi: 10.1186/s13068-017-0728-x. PubMed 28239415.
Backbone
  Vector backbone: pUC19
  Vector type: Yeast Expression
Growth in bacteria
  Bacterial resistance: Ampicillin, 100 μg/mL
  Growth temperature: 37°C
  Growth strain: DH5alpha
  Copy number: High Copy
Gene/Insert
  Gene/Insert name: pdc5(-277,-32)-PGAL2>ERG12>TNAT5-PTEF2>ERG8>TIDP1-TIDP1<MVD1<PADH2-TRPL15A<IDI1<PTEF1-TRP1-pdc5(95,373)
  Species: S. cerevisiae (budding yeast)
  Cloning method: Restriction Enzyme; 5′ cloning site Unknown (unknown if destroyed); 3′ cloning site Unknown (unknown if destroyed)
Terms and licenses: Academic/Nonprofit Terms; Industry Terms: Not Available to Industry
Depositor comments: Yeast gene fragments were amplified from CEN.PK strain. The relative sequences in plasmids are based on S288C genomic sequence.
How to cite: pIMVAd39T was a gift from Claudia Vickers (Addgene plasmid # 98303 ; http://n2t.net/addgene:98303 ; RRID:Addgene_98303)
