[The description below was written by a language model from this plasmid's Addgene catalogue record and pLannotate feature annotations shown in this document.]
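Description:
pIMVAd39T is a yeast integrating expression construct built on the pUC19 backbone, designed to strengthen the lower part of the mevalonate pathway in Saccharomyces cerevisiae while disrupting the PDC5 pyruvate decarboxylase gene. In E. coli it is maintained at high copy through the ColE1/pUC origin and selected with ampicillin via the β-lactamase gene. No yeast replication origin is annotated, which fits its role as an integrating vector. Remnants of the pUC19 lac promoter/operator and lacZα region are also detected.

The payload is a four-gene cassette flanked by two PDC5 homology arms, one from upstream of the coding region and one from within it; the feature table annotates the latter as a PDC5 fragment. According to the insert name, ERG12 (mevalonate kinase) is driven by the GAL2 promoter with the NAT5 terminator, and ERG8 (phosphomevalonate kinase) by the TEF2 promoter with the IDP1 terminator. In the opposite orientation, MVD1 (diphosphomevalonate decarboxylase) is driven by the ADH2 promoter and IDI1 (IPP isomerase) by the TEF1 promoter with the RPL15A terminator. The automated annotation labels the promoter upstream of MVD1 as ADH1 rather than ADH2, a discrepancy the record does not resolve. The short PEX19, SEC63 and YGF2 fragments probably reflect neighbouring genomic sequence carried along with the terminator regions.

A TRP1 marker with its own promoter allows selection of tryptophan-prototrophic integrants. Homologous recombination at the arms inserts the module at PDC5 and inactivates that gene. The yeast fragments were amplified from a CEN.PK strain. The construct was made for work on matching gene regulatory patterns to bioprocess conditions to improve sesquiterpene production in yeast.
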