Features (pLannotate 1.2.2; 24 found; start..end, strand, type, name):
    262..429     -  CDS            PEX19 (fragment): PEX19_YEAST - Also known as PAS12. Experimental evidence at protein level: Swiss-Prot protein existence level 1. Required for proper post-translational import and stabilization of peroxisomal membrane proteins (PMPs). Acts as a cytosolic import receptor for PMPs and delivers them to the docking factor PEX3 at the peroxisomal membrane for subsequent insertion into the membrane. Acts as a chaperone in stabilizing or maintaining PMPs in the lipid bilayer. Directs PEX17, a peripheral component of the peroxisomal matrix protein translocation machinery, to peroxisomes. Stabilizes VPS1, a protein req
    457..609     -  CDS            YGF2_YEAST (fragment): Protein uncertain: Swiss-Prot protein existence level 5. From Saccharomyces cerevisiae (strain ATCC 204508 / S288c) (Baker's yeast).
    747..1934    -  CDS            MVD1: MVD1_YEAST - Also known as ERG19, MPD. Experimental evidence at protein level: Swiss-Prot protein existence level 1. From Saccharomyces cerevisiae (strain ATCC 204508 / S288c) (Baker's yeast).
   1947..2650    -  promoter       ADH1 promoter: S. cerevisiae ADH1; promoter for alcohol dehydrogenase 1
   3006..3869    -  CDS            IDI1: IDI1_YEAST - Also known as BOT2. Experimental evidence at protein level: Swiss-Prot protein existence level 1. Catalyzes the 1,3-allylic rearrangement of the homoallylic substrate isopentenyl (IPP) to its highly electrophilic allylic isomer, dimethylallyl diphosphate (DMAPP). From Saccharomyces cerevisiae (strain ATCC 204508 / S288c) (Baker's yeast).
   3883..4290    -  promoter       TEF1 promoter: S. cerevisiae TEF1; promoter for EF-1α
   4600..4747    +  promoter       TRP1 promoter: S. cerevisiae TRP1
   4748..5422    +  CDS            TRP1: phosphoribosylanthranilate isomerase, required for tryptophan biosynthesis; S. cerevisiae TRP1; yeast auxotrophic marker
   5473..5524    +  misc_feature   bom (fragment): basis of mobility region from pBR322
   5525..5586    -  rep_origin     M13 ori (fragment): M13 bacteriophage origin of replication; arrow indicates direction of (+) strand synthesis
   5590..5868    +  CDS            PDC5 (fragment): PDC5_YEAST - Experimental evidence at protein level: Swiss-Prot protein existence level 1. Second most abundant of three pyruvate decarboxylases (PDC1, PDC5, PDC6) implicated in the nonoxidative conversion of pyruvate to acetaldehyde and carbon dioxide during alcoholic fermentation. Most of the produced acetaldehyde is subsequently reduced to ethanol, but some is required for cytosolic acetyl-CoA production for biosynthetic pathways. The enzyme is also one of five 2-oxo acid decarboxylases (PDC1, PDC5, PDC6, ARO10, and THI3) able to decarboxylate more complex 2-oxo acids (alpha-keto-acids) tha
   5920..5942    -  protein_bind   lac operator (fragment): The lac repressor binds to the lac operator to inhibit transcription in E. coli. This inhibition can be relieved by adding lactose or isopropyl-β-D-thiogalactopyranoside (IPTG). lac repressor encoded by lacI
   5946..5976    -  promoter       lac promoter: promoter for the E. coli lac operon
   5991..6012    -  protein_bind   CAP binding site: CAP binding activates transcription in the presence of cAMP. E. coli catabolite activator protein
   6025..6117    -  CDS            lacI (fragment): lac repressor; lacI; The lac repressor binds to the lac operator to inhibit transcription in E. coli. This inhibition can be relieved by adding lactose or isopropyl-β-D-thiogalactopyranoside (IPTG).
   6300..6888    -  rep_origin     ori: high-copy-number ColE1/pMB1/pBR322/pUC origin of replication
   7059..7919    -  CDS            AmpR: β-lactamase; bla; confers resistance to ampicillin, carbenicillin, and related antibiotics
   7920..8024    -  promoter       AmpR promoter: bla
   8119..8154    +  CDS            rop (fragment): Rop protein, which maintains plasmids at low copy number; rop
   8256..8355    +  misc_feature   bom (fragment): basis of mobility region from pBR322
   8361..8518    -  CDS            lacZα (fragment): LacZα fragment of β-galactosidase; lacZ fragment
   9483..10811   +  CDS            ERG12: KIME_YEAST - Also known as RAR1. Experimental evidence at protein level: Swiss-Prot protein existence level 1. RAR (regulation of autonomous replication) is a protein whose activity increases the mitotic stability of plasmids. From Saccharomyces cerevisiae (strain ATCC 204508 / S288c) (Baker's yeast).
  10960..11118   -  CDS            SEC63 (fragment): SEC63_YEAST - Also known as NPL1, PTL1. Experimental evidence at protein level: Swiss-Prot protein existence level 1. Acts as component of the Sec62/63 complex which is involved in SRP-independent post-translational translocation across the endoplasmic reticulum (ER) and functions together with the Sec61 complex and KAR2 in a channel-forming translocon complex. A cycle of assembly and disassembly of Sec62/63 complex from SEC61 may govern the activity of the translocon. SEC63 may affect SEC1-polypeptide interactions by increasing the affinity of targeting pathways for SEC61 and/or by modifying
  11796..122     +  CDS            ERG8 (across the origin): ERG8_YEAST - Experimental evidence at protein level: Swiss-Prot protein existence level 1. From Saccharomyces cerevisiae (strain ATCC 204508 / S288c) (Baker's yeast).
>Addgene plasmid #98303 | pIMVAd39T | addgene full sequence | sequence record 182779 | Addgene NGS Result
ATGTTGATCTTAGGGCTCAAACCGCTGATGACAAAAGATTTTCTAAGGTTCAATGGCTGGATGTAACTCA
GGCTGACTGGGGTGTTAGGAAAGAAAAAGATCCGGAAACTTATCTTGATAAATAATAGTGATCGAATTTA
CGTAGCCCAATCTACCACTTTTTTTTTTCATTTTTTAAAGTGTTATACTTAGTTATGCTCTAGGATAATG
AACTACTTTTTTTTTTTTTTTTTTACTGTTATCATAAATATATATACCTTATTGTTGTTTGCAACCGTCG
GTTAATTCCTTATCAAGGTTCCCCAAGTTCGGATCATTACCATCAATTTCCAACATTTTCATGAGTTCTT
CTTCTTCATTACCGTGTTTTAGGGGGCTGTTCGCACTTCTAATAGGGCTATCACCAAGCTGTTCTAATTC
GTCCAAAAGTTACTAGTTGTTTCAATTACGCAGGACCCTTTTACGATTGTTTTTCATCTCTAGAGGCATT
TTCAACATCGTATTTTCCGAAGCGTTGCATAATGAAAATGTGATAATAAGGCAGTGAGCTACTTTGTCAC
AACAAAGTACGAGAACAGATGAGGTTCCGTGGTGTTTTTGGGGCAACCGCACTATTTGGAGCGCTGTATA
TATTTATATCCTACTACAAAAAATCATAAATGACACTGAATTGGACACATGCTAGCGTCAAATACCTTGC
CTGGTAAAGTTGTGTGCTAGTGTCTCCCGTCTTCTGTTCACTATTATTCCTTTGGTAGACCAGTCTTTGC
GTCAATCAAAGATTCGTTTGTTTCTTGTGGGCCTGAACCGACTTGAGTTAAAATCACTCTGGCAACATCC
TTTTGCAACTCAAGATCCAATTCACGTGCAGTAAAGTTAGATGATTCAAATTGATGGTTGAAAGCCTCAA
GCTGCTCAGTAGTAAATTTCTTGTCCCATCCAGGAACAGAGCCAAACAATTTATAGATAAATGCAAAGAG
TTTCGACTCATTTTCAGCTAAGTAGTACAACACAGCATTTGGACCTGCATCAAACGTGTATGCAACGATT
GTTTCTCCGTAAAACTGATTAATGGTGTGGCACCAACTGATGATACGCTTGGAAGTGTCATTCATGTAGA
ATATTGGAGGGAAAGAGTCCAAACATGTGGCATGGAAAGAGTTGGAATCCATCATTGTTTCCTTTGCAAA
GGTGGCGAAATCTTTTTCAACAATGGCTTTACGCATGACTTCAAATCTCTTTGGTACGACATGTTCAATT
CTTTCTTTAAATAGTTCGGAGGTTGCCACGGTCAATTGCATACCCTGAGTGGAACTCACATCCTTTTTAA
TATCGCTGACAACTAGGACACAAGCTTTCATCTGAGGCCAGTCAGAGCTGTCTGCGATTTGTACTGCCAT
GGAATCATGACCATCTTCAGCTTTTCCCATTTCCCAGGCCACGTATCCGCCAAACAACGATCTACAAGCT
GAACCAGACCCCTTTCTTGCTATTCTAGATATTTCTGAAGTTGACTGTGGTAATTGGTATAACTTAGCAA
TTGCAGAGACCAATGCAGCAAAGCCAGCAGCGGAGGAAGCTAAACCAGCTGCTGTAGGAAAGTTATTTTC
GGAGACAATGTGGAGTTTCCATTGAGATAATGTGGGCAATGAGGCGTCCTTCGATTCCATTTCCTTTCTT
AATTGGCGTAGGTCGCGCAGACAATTTTGAGTTCTTTCATTGTCGATGCTGTGTGGTTCTCCATTTAACC
ACAAAGTGTCGCGTTCAAACTCAGGTGCAGTAGCCGCAGAGGTCAACGTTCTGAGGTCATCTTGCGATAA
AGTCACTGATATGGACGAATTGGTGGGCAGATTCAACTTCGTGTCCCTTTTCCCCCAATACTTAAGGGTT
GCGATGTTGACGGGTGCGGTAACGGATGCTGTGTAAACGGTCATTGTATATGAGATAGTTGATTGTATGC
TTGGTATAGCTTGAAATATTGTGCAGAAAAAGAAACAAGGAAGAAAGGGAACGAGAACAATGACGAGGAA
ACAAAAGATTAATAATTGCAGGTCTATTTATACTTGATAGCAAGACAGCAAACTTTTTTTTATTTCAAAT
TCAAGTAACTGGAAGGAAGGCCGTATACCGTTGCTCATTAGAGAGTAGTGTGCGTGAATGAAGGAAGGAA
AAAGTTTCGTGTGCTTCGAGATACCCCTCATCAGCTCTGGAACAACGACATCTGTTGGTGCTGTCTTTGT
CGTTAATTTTTTCCTTTAGTGTCTTCCATCATTTTTTGTCATTGCGGATATGGTGAGACAACAACGGGGG
AGAGAGAAAAGAAAAAAAAAGAAAAGAAGTTGCATGCGCCTATTATTACTTCAATAGATGGCAAATGGAA
AAAGGGTAGTGAAACTTCGATATGATGATGGCTATCAAGTCTAGGGCTACAGTATTAGTTCGTTATGTAC
CACCATCAATGAGGCAGTGTAATTGGTGTAGTCTTGTTTAGCCCATTATGTCTTGTCTGGTATCTGTTCT
ATTGTATATCTCCCCTCCGCCACCTACATGTTAGGGAGACCAACGAAGGTATTATAGGAATCCCGATGTA
TGGGTTTGGTTGCCAGAAAAGAGGAAGTCCATATTGTACACCCGGAAACAACAAAAGGATATCCGAAATA
TTCCACGGTTTAGAAAAAAATCGGAAAAGAGCGTCGACTGGTAGTGCCACCACCTATGTAAGCTGCTAGC
ATTGGTATACGTAGAACAACTAGGACTCCCTCGTCCGCTCCTTGATACAGGTAGATAAGTTCTGCCTGAG
GGGAGGATTGAGAAGAGGGGGTAGGGGTTTGCTTGATAGCAGAATAAAAGTACAGCTCTAGGTCTATAAA
AAAAAATTGGTTAAAGAAAAAATATACAGTTTTGTATATAGAATCATTAATTAAAAAGATAATAGTATAA
AACACATCAGATAAACAAAAGTTTGCCCAATAAAATTATATTTTCCATCAACCAGCTCACTATTATAGCA
TTCTATGAATTTGCCTGTCATTTTCCACTTCAGAAAGGTCATCTAATTGCTCCCACCAGTTGAATAAGTA
ATTCTCGCAAATAATCTTAAACCAAGGCGTAAACTTGTAACTTGGGTCAGCAAACATAGTTTTCAAATCA
TTTGGTGAAACCCATTTGAAGTCTCTAACTTCATTGACGTTTGGGTTGACAGTCAAGTTTTCTTTAGCGT
TGATCTTATAAAATAGGATGTAATCAATTTCATGTTCACCCCATGGTTCATTGCTTGGTGCCATGTAATG
GATTCTGTTTAAAAAGTGAAACTTACCCCTTGTCTTAGTTTCATCTTCTGGAATACCTAATTCATGATCT
AGTTTTCTCACCGCCGCAGTAATAGCGCCCTTAATCTTATCGTCTAGCTTACCCTTCAAACCTAATTCGT
CATCAATACATAGTGGATGAGAGCAGCATGTGTTAGTCCAAAGATCAGGGAAAGTTATTTTTTCAGTGGC
TCTTTGTTGTAAAAGTAATTCACCTTGTTCATTGAAAATAAAGACGGAGAATGCACGATGTAGTAAACCC
TTTTCAATATTTTCCATTAAATGACAAACTTTCTTGGTACCGGCACCAATAGCATTATCGTCCCAATCCA
AAACAATACAATTTTCATTCATTAACTTAATTTGCTCCTCATCATGACCAGAAAAACATGTTTCTCCGCT
TTCGTCATTTGACGTCTCACTAGATCGGGTATTAGGTCTTTGTTGTAATGGAATAATTTCAGGAAACTCT
TCCAAAATGTCTTCAGGTGTTTGGTTTTGCACTAATTTGGCGTAACTAGATACTGCACCATGGGGCATAC
TATTGTTGTCGGCAGTCATTTTGTAATTAAAACTTAGATTAGATTGCTATGCTTTCTTTCTAATGAGCAA
GAAGTAAAAAAAGTTGTAATAGAACAAGAAAAATGAAACTGAAACTTGAGAAATTGAAGACCGTTTATTA
ACTTAAATATCAATGGGAGGTCATCGAAAGAGAAAAAAATCAAAAAAAAAAATTTTCAAGAAAAAGAAAC
GTGATAAAAATTTTTATTGCCTTTTTCGACGAAGAAAAAGAAACGAGGCGGTCTCTTTTTTCTTTTCCAA
ACCTTTAGTACGGGTAATTAACGACACCCTAGAGGAAGAAAGAGGGGAAATTTAGTATGCTGTGCTTGGG
TGTTTTGAAGTGGTACGGCGATGCGCGGAGTCCGAGAAAATCTGGAAGAGTAAAAAAGGAGTAGAAACAT
TTTGAAGCTATGGTGTGTGGGGGATCACTTGTGGGGGATTGGGTGTGATGTAAGGATTCGCGGTCCTCGA
AAATTAAAAGTCCAACGCGCCTGTTGCTTCCTATGTGATATGTATTATATGTAATATGCATAAATATATC
TACTGCATTGTATTTTGAACGTACAAAGTATGCATTGTTTATACGCGGCCGCGTTAACGACATTACTATA
TATATAATATAGGAAGCATTTAATAGAACAGCATCGTAATATATGTGTACTTTGCAGTTATGACGCCAGA
TGGCAGTAGTGGAAGATATTCTTTATTGAAAAATAGCTTGTCACCTTACGTACAATCTTGATCCGGAGCT
TTTCTTTTTTTGCCGATTAAGAATTAATTCGGTCGAAAAAAGAAAAGGAGAGGGCCAAGAGGGAGGGCAT
TGGTGACTATTGAGCACGTGAGTATACGTGATTAAGCACACAAAGGCAGCTTGGAGTATGTCTGTTATTA
ATTTCACAGGTAGTTCTGGTCCATTGGTGAAAGTTTGCGGCTTGCAGAGCACAGAGGCCGCAGAATGTGC
TCTAGATTCCGATGCTGACTTGCTGGGTATTATATGTGTGCCCAATAGAAAGAGAACAATTGACCCGGTT
ATTGCAAGGAAAATTTCAAGTCTTGTAAAAGCATATAAAAATAGTTCAGGCACTCCGAAATACTTGGTTG
GCGTGTTTCGTAATCAACCTAAGGAGGATGTTTTGGCTCTGGTCAATGATTACGGCATTGATATCGTCCA
ACTGCATGGAGATGAGTCGTGGCAAGAATACCAAGAGTTCCTCGGTTTGCCAGTTATTAAAAGACTCGTA
TTTCCAAAAGACTGCAACATACTACTCAGTGCAGCTTCACAGAAACCTCATTCGTTTATTCCCTTGTTTG
ATTCAGAAGCAGGTGGGACAGGTGAACTTTTGGATTGGAACTCGATTTCTGACTGGGTTGGAAGGCAAGA
GAGCCCCGAAAGCTTACATTTTATGTTAGCTGGTGGACTGACGCCAGAAAATGTTGGTGATGCGCTTAGA
TTAAATGGCGTTATTGGTGTTGATGTAAGCGGAGGTGTGGAGACAAATGGTGTAAAAGACTCTAACAAAA
TAGCAAATTTCGTCAAAAATGCTAAGAAATAGGTTATTACTGAGTAGTATTTATTTAAGTATTGTTTGTG
CACTTGCCGATCTATGCGGTGTGAAATACCGCACAGATGCGTAAGGAGAAAATACCGCATCAGGAAATTG
TAAGCGTTAATATTTTGTTAAAATTCGCGTTAAATTTTTGTTAAATCAGCTCATTTAAATCTCTTTTGGA
TAAGCTTTATGAAGTCAAAGGTATGAGATGGGCTGGTAACGCTAACGAATTGAACGCTGCCTATGCTGCT
GATGGTTACGCTCGTATCAAGGGTATGTCCTGTATTATTACCACCTTCGGTGTTGGTGAATTGTCTGCTT
TGAATGGTATTGCCGGTTCTTACGCTGAACATGTCGGTGTTTTGCACGTTGTTGGTGTTCCATCCATCTC
TTCTCAAGCTAAGCAATTGTTGTTGCATCATACCTTGGGTAACGGTGACTTCACTGTTTAAACGCATGCA
AGCTTGGCGTAATCATGGTCATAGCTGTTTCCTGTGTGAAATTGTTATCCGCTCACAATTCCACACAACA
TACGAGCCGGAAGCATAAAGTGTAAAGCCTGGGGTGCCTAATGAGTGAGCTAACTCACATTAATTGCGTT
GCGCTCACTGCCCGCTTTCCAGTCGGGAAACCTGTCGTGCCAGCTGCATTAATGAATCGGCCAACGCGCG
GGGAGAGGCGGTTTGCGTATTGGGCGCTCTTCCGCTTCCTCGCTCACTGACTCGCTGCGCTCGGTCGTTC
GGCTGCGGCGAGCGGTATCAGCTCACTCAAAGGCGGTAATACGGTTATCCACAGAATCAGGGGATAACGC
AGGAAAGAACATGTGAGCAAAAGGCCAGCAAAAGGCCAGGAACCGTAAAAAGGCCGCGTTGCTGGCGTTT
TTCCATAGGCTCCGCCCCCCTGACGAGCATCACAAAAATCGACGCTCAAGTCAGAGGTGGCGAAACCCGA
CAGGACTATAAAGATACCAGGCGTTTCCCCCTGGAAGCTCCCTCGTGCGCTCTCCTGTTCCGACCCTGCC
GCTTACCGGATACCTGTCCGCCTTTCTCCCTTCGGGAAGCGTGGCGCTTTCTCATAGCTCACGCTGTAGG
TATCTCAGTTCGGTGTAGGTCGTTCGCTCCAAGCTGGGCTGTGTGCACGAACCCCCCGTTCAGCCCGACC
GCTGCGCCTTATCCGGTAACTATCGTCTTGAGTCCAACCCGGTAAGACACGACTTATCGCCACTGGCAGC
AGCCACTGGTAACAGGATTAGCAGAGCGAGGTATGTAGGCGGTGCTACAGAGTTCTTGAAGTGGTGGCCT
AACTACGGCTACACTAGAAGAACAGTATTTGGTATCTGCGCTCTGCTGAAGCCAGTTACCTTCGGAAAAA
GAGTTGGTAGCTCTTGATCCGGCAAACAAACCACCGCTGGTAGCGGTGGTTTTTTTGTTTGCAAGCAGCA
GATTACGCGCAGAAAAAAAGGATCTCAAGAAGATCCTTTGATCTTTTCTACGGGGTCTGACGCTCAGTGG
AACGAAAACTCACGTTAAGGGATTTTGGTCATGAGATTATCAAAAAGGATCTTCACCTAGATCCTTTTAA
ATTAAAAATGAAGTTTTAAATCAATCTAAAGTATATATGAGTAAACTTGGTCTGACAGTTACCAATGCTT
AATCAGTGAGGCACCTATCTCAGCGATCTGTCTATTTCGTTCATCCATAGTTGCCTGACTCCCCGTCGTG
TAGATAACTACGATACGGGAGGGCTTACCATCTGGCCCCAGTGCTGCAATGATACCGCGAGACCCACGCT
CACCGGCTCCAGATTTATCAGCAATAAACCAGCCAGCCGGAAGGGCCGAGCGCAGAAGTGGTCCTGCAAC
TTTATCCGCCTCCATCCAGTCTATTAATTGTTGCCGGGAAGCTAGAGTAAGTAGTTCGCCAGTTAATAGT
TTGCGCAACGTTGTTGCCATTGCTACAGGCATCGTGGTGTCACGCTCGTCGTTTGGTATGGCTTCATTCA
GCTCCGGTTCCCAACGATCAAGGCGAGTTACATGATCCCCCATGTTGTGCAAAAAAGCGGTTAGCTCCTT
CGGTCCTCCGATCGTTGTCAGAAGTAAGTTGGCCGCAGTGTTATCACTCATGGTTATGGCAGCACTGCAT
AATTCTCTTACTGTCATGCCATCCGTAAGATGCTTTTCTGTGACTGGTGAGTACTCAACCAAGTCATTCT
GAGAATAGTGTATGCGGCGACCGAGTTGCTCTTGCCCGGCGTCAATACGGGATAATACCGCGCCACATAG
CAGAACTTTAAAAGTGCTCATCATTGGAAAACGTTCTTCGGGGCGAAAACTCTCAAGGATCTTACCGCTG
TTGAGATCCAGTTCGATGTAACCCACTCGTGCACCCAACTGATCTTCAGCATCTTTTACTTTCACCAGCG
TTTCTGGGTGAGCAAAAACAGGAAGGCAAAATGCCGCAAAAAAGGGAATAAGGGCGACACGGAAATGTTG
AATACTCATACTCTTCCTTTTTCAATATTATTGAAGCATTTATCAGGGTTATTGTCTCATGAGCGGATAC
ATATTTGAATGTATTTAGAAAAATAAACAAATAGGGGTTCCGCGCACATTTCCCCGAAAAGTGCCACCTG
ACGTCTAAGAAACCATTATTATCATGACATTAACCTATAAAAATAGGCGTATCACGAGGCCCTTTCGTCT
CGCGCGTTTCGGTGATGACGGTGAAAACCTCTGACACATGCAGCTCCCGGAGACGGTCACAGCTTGTCTG
TAAGCGGATGCCGGGAGCAGACAAGCCCGTCAGGGCGCGTCAGCGGGTGTTGGCGGGTGTCGGGGCTGGC
TTAACTATGCGGCATCAGAGCAGATTGTACTGAGAGTGCACCATATGCGGTGTGAAATACCGCACAGATG
CGTAAGGAGAAAATACCGCATCAGGCGCCATTCGCCATTCAGGCTGCGCAACTGTTGGGAAGGGCGATCG
GTGCGGGCCTCTTCGCTATTACGCCAGCTGGCGAAAGGGGGATGTGCTGCAAGGCGATTAAGTTGGGTAA
CGCCAGGGTTTTCCCAGTCACGACGTTGTAAAACGACGGCCAGTGAATTCGTTTAAACTAATACGTAAAC
CTGCATTAAGGTAAGATTATATCAGAAAATGTGTTGCAAGAAATGCATTATGCAATTTTTTGATTATGAC
AATCTCTCGAAAGAAATTTCATATGATGAGACTTGAATAATGCAGCGGCGCTTGCTAAAAGAACTTGTAT
ATAAGAGCTGCCATTCTCGATCAATATACTGTAGTAAGTCCTTTCCTCTCTTTCTTATTACACTTATTTC
ACATAATCAATCTCAAAGAGCCTGCAGGTGTACTAATCCAAGGAGGTTTACGGACCAGAGGAACTTTCCA
GATTCAGATCACAGCAATATAGGACTGGAAAACATCAGGTAGCCGCACTCAACTTGTAACTGGCAACTAC
TTTGCATTAAACTCCAATTAAATGCGGTAGAATCTTTTCAGAAAAGGTATTCAACGTCAATTCGGAAAGC
TTCCTTCCGGAATGGCTTAAGTAGGTTGCAATTTCTTTTTCTATTAGTAGCTAAAAATGGGTCACGTGAT
CTATATTCGAAAGGGGCGGTTGCCTCAGGAAGGCACCGGCGGTCTTTCGTCCGTGCGGAGATATCTGCGC
CGTTCAGGGGTCCATGTGCCTTGGACGATATTAAGGCAGAAGGCAGTATCGGGGCGGATCACTCCGAACC
GAGATTAGTTAAGCCCTTCCCATCTCAAGATGGGGAGCAAATGGCATTATACTCCTGCTAGAAAGTTAAC
TGTGCACATATTCTTAAATTATACAATGTTCTGGAGAGCTATTGTTTAAAAAACAAACATTTCGCAGGCT
AAAATGTGGAGATAGGATTAGTTTTGTAGACATATATAAACAATCAGTAATTGGATTGAAAATTTGGTGT
TGTGAATTGCTCTTCATTATGCACCTTATTCAATTATCATCAAGAATAGCAATAGTTAAGTAAACACAAG
ATTAACATAATAAAAAAAATAATTCTTTCATAATGTCATTACCGTTCTTAACTTCTGCACCGGGAAAGGT
TATTATTTTTGGTGAACACTCTGCTGTGTACAACAAGCCTGCCGTCGCTGCTAGTGTGTCTGCGTTGAGA
ACCTACCTGCTAATAAGCGAGTCATCTGCACCAGATACTATTGAATTGGACTTCCCGGACATTAGCTTTA
ATCATAAGTGGTCCATCAATGATTTCAATGCCATCACCGAGGATCAAGTAAACTCCCAAAAATTGGCCAA
GGCTCAACAAGCCACCGATGGCTTGTCTCAGGAACTCGTTAGTCTTTTGGATCCGTTGTTAGCTCAACTA
TCCGAATCCTTCCACTACCATGCAGCGTTTTGTTTCCTGTATATGTTTGTTTGCCTATGCCCCCATGCCA
AGAATATTAAGTTTTCTTTAAAGTCTACTTTACCCATCGGTGCTGGGTTGGGCTCAAGCGCCTCTATTTC
TGTATCACTGGCCTTAGCTATGGCCTACTTGGGGGGGTTAATAGGATCTAATGACTTGGAAAAGCTGTCA
GAAAACGATAAGCATATAGTGAATCAATGGGCCTTCATAGGTGAAAAGTGTATTCACGGTACCCCTTCAG
GAATAGATAACGCTGTGGCCACTTATGGTAATGCCCTGCTATTTGAAAAAGACTCACATAATGGAACAAT
AAACACAAACAATTTTAAGTTCTTAGATGATTTCCCAGCCATTCCAATGATCCTAACCTATACTAGAATT
CCAAGGTCTACAAAAGATCTTGTTGCTCGCGTTCGTGTGTTGGTCACCGAGAAATTTCCTGAAGTTATGA
AGCCAATTCTAGATGCCATGGGTGAATGTGCCCTACAAGGCTTAGAGATCATGACTAAGTTAAGTAAATG
TAAAGGCACCGATGACGAGGCTGTAGAAACTAATAATGAACTGTATGAACAACTATTGGAATTGATAAGA
ATAAATCATGGACTGCTTGTCTCAATCGGTGTTTCTCATCCTGGATTAGAACTTATTAAAAATCTGAGCG
ATGATTTGAGAATTGGCTCCACAAAACTTACCGGTGCTGGTGGCGGCGGTTGCTCTTTGACTTTGTTACG
AAGAGACATTACTCAAGAGCAAATTGACAGTTTCAAAAAGAAATTGCAAGATGATTTTAGTTACGAGACA
TTTGAAACAGACTTGGGTGGGACTGGCTGCTGTTTGTTAAGCGCAAAAAATTTGAATAAAGATCTTAAAA
TCAAATCCCTAGTATTCCAATTATTTGAAAATAAAACTACCACAAAGCAACAAATTGACGATCTATTATT
GCCAGGAAACACGAATTTACCATGGACTTCATAATAGTGACACATTTCTTAACAGATGGCTGAAAAATTT
TTTTTTTTTTTTTGGTTTTGCTTTGTATACACATGTATCTATTTTTATAAAGATGAAATATATACGTCTA
AGAGCTAAAATGAAAAACTATACTAATCACTTATATCTATTCTGGTGATTCATCATCTTCAGCTTCTGTA
TCCGTATCGATATCAGTATAATCGCTAGCATCACTTTCATCATCACTTTCGGTTTCGTCGTCATCAGTAG
AGTACTCATCATCCTCCTCAGAATACACCTCTACTTGTTCCACTGCAGGAGAATCACGAAGAGCTCACTT
TGTTATGTAGAGTTTTTTTAGCTACCTATATTCCACCATAACATCAATCATGCGGTTGCTGGTGTATTTA
CCAATAATGTTTAATGTATATATATATATATATATGGGGCCGTATACTTACATATAGTAGATGTCAAGCG
TAGGCGCTTCCCCTGCCGGCTGTGAGGGCGCCATAACCAAGGTATCTATAGACCGCCAATCAGCAAACTA
CCTCCGTACATTCATGTTGCACCCACACATTTATACACCCAGACCGCGACAAATTACCCATAAGGTTGTT
TGTGACGGCGTCGTACAAGAGAACGTGGGAACTTTTTAGGCTCACCAAAAAAGAAAGAAAAAATACGAGT
TGCTGACAGAAGCCTCAAGAAAAAAAAAATTCTTCTTCGACTATGCTGGAGGCAGAGATGATCGAGCCGG
TAGTTAACTATATATAGCTAAATTGGTTCCATCACCTTCTTTTCTGGTGTCGCTCCTTCTAGTGCTATTT
CTGGCTTTTCCTATTTTTTTTTTTCCATTTTTCTTTCTCTCTTTCTAATATATAAATTCTCTTGCATTTT
CTATTTTTCTCTCTATCTATTCTACTTGTTTATTCCCTTCAAGGTTTTTTTTTAAGGAGTACTTGTTTTT
AGAATATACGGTCAACGAACTATAATTAACTAAACATGTCAGAGTTGAGAGCCTTCAGTGCCCCAGGGAA
AGCGTTACTAGCTGGTGGATATTTAGTTTTAGATCCGAAATATGAAGCATTTGTAGTCGGATTATCGGCA
AGAATGCATGCTGTAGCCCATCCTTACGGTTCATTGCAAGAGTCTGATAAGTTTGAAGTGCGTGTGAAAA
GTAAACAATTTAAAGATGGGGAGTGGCTGTACCATATAAGTCCTAAAACTGGCTTCATTCCTGTTTCGAT
AGGCGGATCTAAGAACCCTTTCATTGAAAAAGTTATCGCTAACGTATTTAGCTACTTTAAGCCTAACATG
GACGACTACTGCAATAGAAACTTGTTCGTTATTGATATTTTCTCTGATGATGCCTACCATTCTCAGGAGG
ACAGCGTTACCGAACATCGTGGCAACAGAAGATTGAGTTTTCATTCGCACAGAATTGAAGAAGTTCCCAA
AACAGGGCTGGGCTCCTCGGCAGGTTTAGTCACAGTTTTAACTACAGCTTTGGCCTCCTTTTTTGTATCG
GACCTGGAAAATAATGTAGACAAATATAGAGAAGTTATTCATAATTTATCACAAGTTGCTCATTGTCAAG
CTCAGGGTAAAATTGGAAGCGGGTTTGATGTAGCGGCGGCAGCATATGGATCTATCAGATATAGAAGATT
CCCACCCGCATTAATCTCTAATTTGCCAGATATTGGAAGTGCTACTTACGGCAGTAAACTGGCGCATTTG
GTTAATGAAGAAGACTGGAATATAACGATTAAAAGTAACCATTTACCTTCGGGATTAACTTTATGGATGG
GCGATATTAAGAATGGTTCAGAAACAGTAAAACTGGTCCAGAAGGTAAAAAATTGGTATGATTCGCATAT
GCCGGAAAGCTTGAAAATATATACAGAACTCGATCATGCAAATTCTAGATTTATGGATGGACTATCTAAA
CTAGATCGCTTACACGAGACTCATGACGATTACAGCGATCAGATATTTGAGTCTCTTGAGAGGAATGACT
GTACCTGTCAAAAGTATCCTGAGATCACAGAAGTTAGAGATGCAGTTGCCACAATTAGACGTTCCTTTAG
AAAAATAACTAAAGAATCTGGTGCCGATATCGAACCTCCCGTACAAACTAGCTTATTGGATGATTGCCAG
ACCTTAAAAGGAGTTCTTACTTGCTTAATACCTGGTGCTGGTGGTTATGACGCCATTGCAGTGATTGCTA
AGCAAG
